Addgene plasmid #190793: pMD19-PBBa_J23117-sgRNA-Spr
Purpose: Template vector to amplify single sgRNAs or pieces for multiplexing arrays. Has flanking BsaI-sites.
Depositing lab: Paul Hudson. Depositing organization: Kungliga Tekniska hogskolan, KTH. Publication: Inducible CRISPR/Cas9 Allows for Multiplexed and Rapidly Segregated Single-Target Genome Editing in Synechocystis Sp. PCC 6803. Cengic I, Canadas IC, Minton NP, Hudson EP. ACS Synth Biol. 2022 Aug 15. doi: 10.1021/acssynbio.2c00375. PubMed 35969224.
Backbone
  Vector backbone: pMD19
  Backbone manufacturer: Takara
  Backbone size w/o insert (bp): 2125
  Total vector size (bp): 3987
  Modifications to backbone: A silent mutation of a BsaI-site found in the AmpR gene. A B0015 terminator and SpR cassette has been added to the backbone.
  Vector type: Bacterial Expression, Synthetic Biology
Growth in bacteria
  Bacterial resistance: Ampicillin and Spectinomycin, 100 & 50 μg/mL
  Growth temperature: 37°C
  Growth strain: DH5alpha
  Copy number: High Copy
Gene/Insert
  Gene/Insert name: sgRNA (dummy)
  gRNA/shRNA sequence: ACTATATTTTTCAAAGATGA
  Species: Synthetic
  Promoter: BBa_J23117
  Cloning method: Restriction Enzyme; 5′ cloning site EcoRI (not destroyed); 3′ cloning site XbaI, SpeI (destroyed during cloning)
  Sequencing primers: 5′ -; 3′ -
Terms and licenses: Academic/Nonprofit Terms; Industry Terms: Not Available to Industry
How to cite: pMD19-PBBa_J23117-sgRNA-Spr was a gift from Paul Hudson (Addgene plasmid # 190793 ; http://n2t.net/addgene:190793 ; RRID:Addgene_190793)
