[The description below was written by a language model from this plasmid's Addgene catalogue record and pLannotate feature annotations shown in this document.]
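Description:
pMD19-PBBa_J23117-sgRNA-Spr is a small (about 4 kb) high-copy E. coli cloning plasmid built on the Takara pMD19 backbone and intended as a PCR template rather than as a functional editing vector in its own right. It replicates from a pUC-type ColE1/pMB1 origin and carries two selectable markers: the backbone β-lactamase gene (AmpR), in which an internal BsaI site has been removed by a silent mutation, and an added aadA spectinomycin/streptomycin resistance cassette driven by its own copy of the bla promoter. Remnants of the lacZα/lac promoter region of the parent vector flank the insert, which sits between BioBrick prefix and suffix sequences.

The payload is a single-guide RNA expression unit. The constitutive synthetic Anderson-series promoter BBa_J23117 (annotated by the automated feature caller as a partial match to the related J23119 promoter) drives a placeholder "dummy" 20-nt spacer fused to the Streptococcus pyogenes Cas9 gRNA scaffold. It is followed by the B0015 double terminator, seen in the feature table as the rrnB T1 and T7Te terminators. The spectinomycin cassette lies immediately downstream in the opposite orientation.

According to the record, the unit is flanked by BsaI sites, so users can amplify it with primers that introduce a chosen spacer. This yields either single sgRNA cassettes or fragments that can be joined into multiplexed sgRNA arrays; BsaI is the type IIS enzyme commonly used for Golden Gate-style assembly. The plasmid was deposited with work on inducible CRISPR/Cas9 genome editing in the cyanobacterium Synechocystis sp. PCC 6803. It encodes no Cas9 itself.
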