Features (pLannotate 1.2.2; 18 found; start..end, strand, type, name):
    137..236     +  misc_feature   bom (fragment): basis of mobility region from pBR322
    242..399     -  CDS            lacZα (fragment): LacZα fragment of β-galactosidase; lacZ fragment
    433..452     +  misc_feature   BioBrick prefix: BioBrick prefix for parts that start with "ATG"
    471..493     +  promoter       J23119(SpeI) promoter (fragment): bacterial promoter (Registry of Standard Biological Parts BBa J23119) modified to end with an SpeI site
    527..602     +  misc_RNA       gRNA scaffold: guide RNA scaffold for the Streptococcus pyogenes CRISPR/Cas9 system
    642..713     +  terminator     rrnB T1 terminator: transcription terminator T1 from the E. coli rrnB gene
    729..756     +  terminator     T7Te terminator: phage T7 early transcription terminator
    798..1589    -  CDS            SmR: aminoglycoside adenylyltransferase (Murphy, 1985); aadA; confers resistance to spectinomycin and streptomycin
   1590..1681    -  promoter       AmpR promoter: bla
   1705..1725    +  misc_feature   BioBrick suffix: universal suffix for all parts
   1790..1806    -  protein_bind   lac operator: The lac repressor binds to the lac operator to inhibit transcription in E. coli. This inhibition can be relieved by adding lactose or isopropyl-β-D-thiogalactopyranoside (IPTG). lac repressor encoded by lacI
   1814..1844    -  promoter       lac promoter: promoter for the E. coli lac operon
   1859..1880    -  protein_bind   CAP binding site: CAP binding activates transcription in the presence of cAMP. E. coli catabolite activator protein
   1893..1985    -  CDS            lacI (fragment): lac repressor; lacI; The lac repressor binds to the lac operator to inhibit transcription in E. coli. This inhibition can be relieved by adding lactose or isopropyl-β-D-thiogalactopyranoside (IPTG).
   2168..2756    -  rep_origin     ori: high-copy-number ColE1/pMB1/pBR322/pUC origin of replication
   2927..3787    -  CDS            AmpR: β-lactamase; bla; confers resistance to ampicillin, carbenicillin, and related antibiotics
   3788..3879    -  promoter       AmpR promoter: bla
   3987..35      +  CDS            rop (fragment) (across the origin): Rop protein, which maintains plasmids at low copy number; rop
>Addgene plasmid #190793 | pMD19-PBBa_J23117-sgRNA-Spr | addgene full sequence | sequence record 379672 | Addgene NGS Result
TCGCGCGTTTCGGTGATGACGGTGAAAACCTCTGACACATGCAGCTCCCGGAGACGGTCACAGCTTGTCT
GTAAGCGGATGCCGGGAGCAGACAAGCCCGTCAGGGCGCGTCAGCGGGTGTTGGCGGGTGTCGGGGCTGG
CTTAACTATGCGGCATCAGAGCAGATTGTACTGAGAGTGCACCATATGCGGTGTGAAATACCGCACAGAT
GCGTAAGGAGAAAATACCGCATCAGGCGCCATTCGCCATTCAGGCTGCGCAACTGTTGGGAAGGGCGATC
GGTGCGGGCCTCTTCGCTATTACGCCAGCTGGCGAAAGGGGGATGTGCTGCAAGGCGATTAAGTTGGGTA
ACGCCAGGGTTTTCCCAGTCACGACGTTGTAAAACGACGGCCAGTGAATTAGAACTCGGTACGCGCGGAT
CTTCCAGAGATTGAATTCGCGGCCGCTTCTAGAACACGTGGTCTCGGTTTTTGACAGCTAGCTCAGTCCT
AGGGATTGTGCTAGCTACTATATTTTTCAAAGATGAGTTTTAGAGCTAGAAATAGCAAGTTAAAATAAGG
CTAGTCCGTTATCAACTTGAAAAAGTGGCACCGAGTCGGTGCTTTTTTTTTCGCGAGACCGACGTTACTA
GAGCCAGGCATCAAATAAAACGAAAGGCTCAGTCGAAAGACTGGGCCTTTCGTTTTATCTGTTGTTTGTC
GGTGAACGCTCTCTACTAGAGTCACACTGGCTCACCTTCGGGTGGGCCTTTCTGCGTTTATATACTAGAG
CCCTCGGCTTGAACGAATTGTTAGACATTATTTGCCGACTACCTTGGTGATCTCGCCTTTCACGTAGTGG
ACAAATTCTTCCAACTGATCTGCGCGCGAGGCCAAGCGATCTTCTTCTTGTCCAAGATAAGCCTGTCTAG
CTTCAAGTATGACGGGCTGATACTGGGCCGGCAGGCGCTCCATTGCCCAGTCGGCAGCGACATCCTTCGG
CGCGATTTTGCCGGTTACTGCGCTGTACCAAATGCGGGACAACGTAAGCACTACATTTCGCTCATCGCCA
GCCCAGTCGGGCGGCGAGTTCCATAGCGTTAAGGTTTCATTTAGCGCCTCAAATAGATCCTGTTCAGGAA
CCGGATCAAAGAGTTCCTCCGCCGCTGGACCTACCAAGGCAACGCTATGTTCTCTTGCTTTTGTCAGCAA
GATAGCCAGATCAATGTCGATCGTGGCTGGCTCGAAGATACCTGCAAGAATGTCATTGCGCTGCCATTCT
CCAAATTGCAGTTCGCGCTTAGCTGGATAACGCCACGGAATGATGTCGTCGTGCACAACAATGGTGACTT
CTACAGCGCGGAGAATCTCGCTCTCTCCAGGGGAAGCCGAAGTTTCCAAAAGGTCGTTGATCAAAGCTCG
CCGCGTTGTTTCATCAAGCCTTACGGTCACCGTAACCAGCAAATCAATATCACTGTGTGGCTTCAGGCCG
CCATCCACTGCGGAGCCGTACAAATGTACGGCCAGCAACGTCGGTTCGAGATGGCGCTCGATGACGCCAA
CTACCTCTGATAGTTGAGTCGATACTTCGGCGATCACCGCTTCCCTCATACTCTTCCTTTTTCAATATTA
TTGAAGCATTTATCAGGGTTATTGTCTCATGAGCGGATACATATTTGAATGTATTTAGAAAAATAAACAA
ATAGCTAGCTCACTCGGTCGCTACTACTAGTAGCGGCCGCTGCAGAATCGTCGAACGGCAGGCGTGCAAA
CTTGGCGTAATCATGGTCATAGCTGTTTCCTGTGTGAAATTGTTATCCGCTCACAATTCCACACAACATA
CGAGCCGGAAGCATAAAGTGTAAAGCCTGGGGTGCCTAATGAGTGAGCTAACTCACATTAATTGCGTTGC
GCTCACTGCCCGCTTTCCAGTCGGGAAACCTGTCGTGCCAGCTGCATTAATGAATCGGCCAACGCGCGGG
GAGAGGCGGTTTGCGTATTGGGCGCTCTTCCGCTTCCTCGCTCACTGACTCGCTGCGCTCGGTCGTTCGG
CTGCGGCGAGCGGTATCAGCTCACTCAAAGGCGGTAATACGGTTATCCACAGAATCAGGGGATAACGCAG
GAAAGAACATGTGAGCAAAAGGCCAGCAAAAGGCCAGGAACCGTAAAAAGGCCGCGTTGCTGGCGTTTTT
CCATAGGCTCCGCCCCCCTGACGAGCATCACAAAAATCGACGCTCAAGTCAGAGGTGGCGAAACCCGACA
GGACTATAAAGATACCAGGCGTTTCCCCCTGGAAGCTCCCTCGTGCGCTCTCCTGTTCCGACCCTGCCGC
TTACCGGATACCTGTCCGCCTTTCTCCCTTCGGGAAGCGTGGCGCTTTCTCATAGCTCACGCTGTAGGTA
TCTCAGTTCGGTGTAGGTCGTTCGCTCCAAGCTGGGCTGTGTGCACGAACCCCCCGTTCAGCCCGACCGC
TGCGCCTTATCCGGTAACTATCGTCTTGAGTCCAACCCGGTAAGACACGACTTATCGCCACTGGCAGCAG
CCACTGGTAACAGGATTAGCAGAGCGAGGTATGTAGGCGGTGCTACAGAGTTCTTGAAGTGGTGGCCTAA
CTACGGCTACACTAGAAGAACAGTATTTGGTATCTGCGCTCTGCTGAAGCCAGTTACCTTCGGAAAAAGA
GTTGGTAGCTCTTGATCCGGCAAACAAACCACCGCTGGTAGCGGTGGTTTTTTTGTTTGCAAGCAGCAGA
TTACGCGCAGAAAAAAAGGATCTCAAGAAGATCCTTTGATCTTTTCTACGGGGTCTGACGCTCAGTGGAA
CGAAAACTCACGTTAAGGGATTTTGGTCATGAGATTATCAAAAAGGATCTTCACCTAGATCCTTTTAAAT
TAAAAATGAAGTTTTAAATCAATCTAAAGTATATATGAGTAAACTTGGTCTGACAGTTACCAATGCTTAA
TCAGTGAGGCACCTATCTCAGCGATCTGTCTATTTCGTTCATCCATAGTTGCCTGACTCCCCGTCGTGTA
GATAACTACGATACGGGAGGGCTTACCATCTGGCCCCAGTGCTGCAATGATACCGCGAGACCCACGCTCA
CCGGCTCCAGATTTATCAGCAATAAACCAGCCAGCCGGAAGGGCCGAGCGCAGAAGTGGTCCTGCAACTT
TATCCGCCTCCATCCAGTCTATTAATTGTTGCCGGGAAGCTAGAGTAAGTAGTTCGCCAGTTAATAGTTT
GCGCAACGTTGTTGCCATTGCTACAGGCATCGTGGTGTCACGCTCGTCGTTTGGTATGGCTTCATTCAGC
TCCGGTTCCCAACGATCAAGGCGAGTTACATGATCCCCCATGTTGTGCAAAAAAGCGGTTAGCTCCTTCG
GTCCTCCGATCGTTGTCAGAAGTAAGTTGGCCGCAGTGTTATCACTCATGGTTATGGCAGCACTGCATAA
TTCTCTTACTGTCATGCCATCCGTAAGATGCTTTTCTGTGACTGGTGAGTACTCAACCAAGTCATTCTGA
GAATAGTGTATGCGGCGACCGAGTTGCTCTTGCCCGGCGTCAATACGGGATAATACCGCGCCACATAGCA
GAACTTTAAAAGTGCTCATCATTGGAAAACGTTCTTCGGGGCGAAAACTCTCAAGGATCTTACCGCTGTT
GAGATCCAGTTCGATGTAACCCACTCGTGCACCCAACTGATCTTCAGCATCTTTTACTTTCACCAGCGTT
TCTGGGTGAGCAAAAACAGGAAGGCAAAATGCCGCAAAAAAGGGAATAAGGGCGACACGGAAATGTTGAA
TACTCATACTCTTCCTTTTTCAATATTATTGAAGCATTTATCAGGGTTATTGTCTCATGAGCGGATACAT
ATTTGAATGTATTTAGAAAAATAAACAAATGGGGGTTCCGCGCACATTTCCCCGAAAAGTGCCACCTGAC
GTCTAAGAAACCATTATTATCATGACATTAACCTATAAAAATAGGCGTATCACGAGGCCCTTTCGTC
